>Addgene plasmid #242549 | pME-H2B-mBaoJin-WPRE (JDW 1383) | addgene full sequence | sequence record 484473 | Addgene NGS Result
CTTTCCTGCGTTATCCCCTGATTCTGTGGATAACCGTATTACCGCCTTTGAGTGAGCTGATACCGCTCGC
CGCAGCCGAACGACCGAGCGCAGCGAGTCAGTGAGCGAGGAAGCGGAAGAGCGCCCAATACGCAAACCGC
CTCTCCCCGCGCGTTGGCCGATTCATTAATGCAGCTGGCACGACAGGTTTCCCGACTGGAAAGCGGGCAG
TGAGCGCAACGCAATTAATACGCGTACCGCTAGCCAGGAAGAGTTTGTAGAAACGCAAAAAGGCCATCCG
TCAGGATGGCCTTCTGCTTAGTTTGATGCCTGGCAGTTTATGGCGGGCGTCCTGCCCGCCACCCTCCGGG
CCGTTGCTTCACAACGTTCAAATCCGCTCCCGGCGGATTTGTCCTACTCAGGAGAGCGTTCACCGACAAA
CAACAGATAAAACGAAAGGCCCAGTCTTCCGACTGAGCCTTTCGTTTTATTTGATGCCTGGCAGTTCCCT
ACTCTCGCGTTAACGCTAGCATGGATGTTTTCCCAGTCACGACGTTGTAAAACGACGGCCAGTCTTAAGC
TCGGGCCCCAAATAATGATTTTATTTTGACTGATAGTGACCTGTTCGTTGCAACAAATTGATGAGCAATG
CTTTTTTATAATGCCAACTTTGTACAAAAAAGCAGGCTGGGATCCACTAGTGCTAGCGCCACCATGCCAG
AGCCAGCGAAGTCTGCTCCCGCCCCGAAAAAGGGCTCCAAGAAGGCGGTGACTAAGGCGCAGAAGAAAGG
CGGCAAGAAGCGCAAGCGCAGCCGCAAGGAGAGCTATTCCATCTATGTGTACAAGGTTCTGAAGCAGGTC
CACCCTGACACCGGCATTTCGTCCAAGGCCATGGGCATCATGAATTCGTTTGTGAACGACATTTTCGAGC
GCATCGCAGGTGAGGCTTCCCGCCTGGCGCATTACAACAAGCGCTCGACCATCACCTCCAGGGAGATCCA
GACGGCCGTGCGCCTGCTGCTGCCTGGGGAGTTGGCCAAGCACGCCGTGTCCGAGGGTACTAAGGCCATC
ACCAAGTACACCAGCGCTAAGAGATCTATGGTCTCAAAGGGAGAGGAGGAAAACATGGCTAGTACACCAT
TTAAATTTCAACTTAAAGGAACCATCAATGGCAAATCGTTTACCGTTGAAGGCGAAGGTGAAGGGAACTC
ACATGAAGGTTCTCATAAAGGAAAATATGTTTGTACAAGTGGAAAACTACCGATGTCATGGGCAGCACTT
GGGACAACCTTTGGTTATGGAATGAAATATTATACCAAATATCCTAGTGGACTGAAGAACTGGTTTCGTG
AAGTAATGCCCGGAGGCTTTACCTACGATCGTCATATTCAATATAAAGGCGATGGGAGTATCCATGCAAA
ACACCAACACTTTATGAAAAATGGGACTTATCACAACATTGTAGAATTTACCGGTCAGGATTTTAAAGAA
AATAGTCCAGTCTTAACTGGAGATATGAATGTCTCATTACCGAATGAAGTCCCACAAATACCCAGAGATG
ATGGAGTAGAATGCCCAGTGACCTTGCTTTATCCTTTATTATCGGATAAATCAAAATACGTCGAGGCTCA
CCAATATACAATCTGCAAGCCTCTTCATAATCAACCAGCACCTGATGTCCCATATCACTGGATTCGTAAA
CAATACACACAAAGCAAAGATGATGCCGAGGAACGCGATCATATCTGTCAATCAGAGACTCTCGAAGCAC
ACTTAAAGGGCATGGACGAGCTGTATAAGTAGAAGCTTATCGATAATCAACCTCTGGATTACAAAATTTG
TGAAAGATTGACTGGTATTCTTAACTATGTTGCTCCTTTTACGCTATGTGGATACGCTGCTTTAATGCCT
TTGTATCATGCTATTGCTTCCCGTATGGCTTTCATTTTCTCCTCCTTGTATAAATCCTGGTTGCTGTCTC
TTTATGAGGAGTTGTGGCCCGTTGTCAGGCAACGTGGCGTGGTGTGCACTGTGTTTGCTGACGCAACCCC
CACTGGTTGGGGCATTGCCACCACCTGTCAGCTCCTTTCCGGGACTTTCGCTTTCCCCCTCCCTATTGCC
ACGGCGGAACTCATCGCCGCCTGCCTTGCCCGCTGCTGGACAGGGGCTCGGCTGTTGGGCACTGACAATT
CCGTGGTGTTGTCGGGGAAATCATCGTCCTTTCCTTGGCTGCTCGCCTGTGTTGCCACCTGGATTCTGCG
CGGGACGTCCTTCTGCTACGTCCCTTCGGCCCTCAATCCAGCGGACCTTCCTTCCCGCGGCCTGCTGCCG
GCTCTGCGGCCTCTTCCGCGTCTTCGCCTTCGCCCTCAGACGAGTCGGATCTCCCTTTGGGCCGCCTCCC
CGCATCGATACGCGTGTTAACTCTAGAACCCAGCTTTCTTGTACAAAGTTGGCATTATAAGAAAGCATTG
CTTATCAATTTGTTGCAACGAACAGGTCACTATCAGTCAAAATAAAATCATTATTTGCCATCCAGCTGAT
ATCCCCTATAGTGAGTCGTATTACATGGTCATAGCTGTTTCCTGGCAGCTCTGGCCCGTGTCTCAAAATC
TCTGATGTTACATTGCACAAGATAAAAATATATCATCATGAACAATAAAACTGTCTGCTTACATAAACAG
TAATACAAGGGGTGTTATGAGCCATATTCAACGGGAAACGTCGAGGCCGCGATTAAATTCCAACATGGAT
GCTGATTTATATGGGTATAAATGGGCTCGCGATAATGTCGGGCAATCAGGTGCGACAATCTATCGCTTGT
ATGGGAAGCCCGATGCGCCAGAGTTGTTTCTGAAACATGGCAAAGGTAGCGTTGCCAATGATGTTACAGA
TGAGATGGTCAGACTAAACTGGCTGACGGAATTTATGCCTCTTCCGACCATCAAGCATTTTATCCGTACT
CCTGATGATGCATGGTTACTCACCACTGCGATCCCCGGAAAAACAGCATTCCAGGTATTAGAAGAATATC
CTGATTCAGGTGAAAATATTGTTGATGCGCTGGCAGTGTTCCTGCGCCGGTTGCATTCGATTCCTGTTTG
TAATTGTCCTTTTAACAGCGATCGCGTATTTCGTCTCGCTCAGGCGCAATCACGAATGAATAACGGTTTG
GTTGATGCGAGTGATTTTGATGACGAGCGTAATGGCTGGCCTGTTGAACAAGTCTGGAAAGAAATGCATA
AACTTTTGCCATTCTCACCGGATTCAGTCGTCACTCATGGTGATTTCTCACTTGATAACCTTATTTTTGA
CGAGGGGAAATTAATAGGTTGTATTGATGTTGGACGAGTCGGAATCGCAGACCGATACCAGGATCTTGCC
ATCCTATGGAACTGCCTCGGTGAGTTTTCTCCTTCATTACAGAAACGGCTTTTTCAAAAATATGGTATTG
ATAATCCTGATATGAATAAATTGCAGTTTCATTTGATGCTCGATGAGTTTTTCTAATCAGAATTGGTTAA
TTGGTTGTAACACTGGCAGAGCATTACGCTGACTTGACGGGACGGCGCAAGCTCATGACCAAAATCCCTT
AACGTGAGTTACGCGTCGTTCCACTGAGCGTCAGACCCCGTAGAAAAGATCAAAGGATCTTCTTGAGATC
CTTTTTTTCTGCGCGTAATCTGCTGCTTGCAAACAAAAAAACCACCGCTACCAGCGGTGGTTTGTTTGCC
GGATCAAGAGCTACCAACTCTTTTTCCGAAGGTAACTGGCTTCAGCAGAGCGCAGATACCAAATACTGTT
CTTCTAGTGTAGCCGTAGTTAGGCCACCACTTCAAGAACTCTGTAGCACCGCCTACATACCTCGCTCTGC
TAATCCTGTTACCAGTGGCTGCTGCCAGTGGCGATAAGTCGTGTCTTACCGGGTTGGACTCAAGACGATA
GTTACCGGATAAGGCGCAGCGGTCGGGCTGAACGGGGGGTTCGTGCACACAGCCCAGCTTGGAGCGAACG
ACCTACACCGAACTGAGATACCTACAGCGTGAGCTATGAGAAAGCGCCACGCTTCCCGAAGGGAGAAAGG
CGGACAGGTATCCGGTAAGCGGCAGGGTCGGAACAGGAGAGCGCACGAGGGAGCTTCCAGGGGGAAACGC
CTGGTATCTTTATAGTCCTGTCGGGTTTCGCCACCTCTGACTTGAGCGTCGATTTTTGTGATGCTCGTCA
GGGGGGCGGAGCCTATGGAAAAACGCCAGCAACGCGGCCTTTTTACGGTTCCTGGCCTTTTGCTGGCCTT
TTGCTCACATGTT
Features (pLannotate 1.2.2; 12 found; start..end, strand, type, name):
    121..213     +  CDS            lacI (fragment): lac repressor; lacI; The lac repressor binds to the lac operator to inhibit transcription in E. coli. This inhibition can be relieved by adding lactose or isopropyl-β-D-thiogalactopyranoside (IPTG).
    268..295     -  terminator     rrnB T2 terminator: transcription terminator T2 from the E. coli rrnB gene
    427..470     +  terminator     rrnB T1 terminator: Escherichia coli rrnB; transcription terminator T1 from the E. coli rrnB gene
    517..553     -  CDS            lacZα (fragment): LacZα fragment of β-galactosidase; lacZ fragment
    569..668     +  protein_bind   attL1: mutant version of attL; recombination site for the Gateway® LR reaction LR Clonase™
    694..1071    +  CDS            H2B: human histone H2B; HIST1H2BJ
   1759..1782    +  CDS            mBanana (fragment): yellow monomeric derivative of DsRed fluorescent protein mammalian codon-optimized
   1795..2383    +  misc_feature   WPRE: woodchuck hepatitis virus posttranscriptional regulatory element
   2408..2507    -  protein_bind   attL2: mutant version of attL; recombination site for the Gateway® LR reaction LR Clonase™
   2525..2543    -  promoter       T7 promoter: promoter for bacteriophage T7 RNA polymerase
   2677..3486    +  CDS            KanR: aminoglycoside phosphotransferase; aph(3')-Ia; confers resistance to kanamycin in bacteria or G418 (Geneticin®) in eukaryotes
   3633..4221    +  rep_origin     ori: high-copy-number ColE1/pMB1/pBR322/pUC origin of replication
