[The description below was written by a language model from this plasmid's Addgene catalogue record and pLannotate feature annotations shown in this document.]
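Description:
pME-H2B-mBaoJin-WPRE (JDW 1383) is a Gateway middle entry clone built on the pDONR221 backbone, about 4.3 kb in size, and intended as a modular part for multisite Gateway assembly rather than as an expression vector in its own right. It is maintained in E. coli as a high-copy plasmid through a ColE1/pUC-type origin and selected with kanamycin via an aminoglycoside phosphotransferase gene. Backbone remnants typical of pDONR vectors are also present, including rrnB T1 and T2 transcription terminators upstream of the cassette, which insulate it from read-through transcription, and a T7 promoter flanking the downstream recombination site.

The payload lies between attL1 and attL2 sites, which allow LR Clonase-mediated transfer into a destination vector, usually together with a 5' entry clone that supplies the promoter. No eukaryotic promoter is annotated within the cassette, so expression depends on the elements it is combined with. The insert begins with human histone H2B, which tethers the fusion partner to chromatin. The stretch between H2B and the WPRE is largely unannotated by the automated feature call, apart from a very short match labelled as an mBanana fragment, and according to the catalogue entry this region corresponds to the synthetic green fluorescent protein mBaoJin. A woodchuck hepatitis virus posttranscriptional regulatory element follows at the 3' end, where it typically boosts transcript stability and expression. Short lacI and lacZα fragments in the table appear to be incidental backbone matches. The assembled product serves as a nuclear-localised green fluorescent reporter, and the clone belongs to a Gateway toolkit aimed at vertebrate model systems.
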