Addgene plasmid #242549: pME-H2B-mBaoJin-WPRE (JDW 1383)
Purpose: Gateway middle entry clone containing H2B-mBaoJin with WPRE at the 3' end; Nuclear green fluorescent reporter
Depositing lab: Joshua Wythe. Depositing organization: University of Virginia. Publication: Multisite Assembly of Gateway Induced Clones (MAGIC): a flexible cloning toolbox with diverse applications in vertebrate model systems. Gillespie W, Zhang Y, Ruiz OE, Cerda J, Ortiz-Guzman J, Turner WD, Largoza G, Sherman M, Mosser LE, Fujimoto E, Chien CB, Kwan KM, Arenkiel BR, Devine WP, Wythe JD. bioRxiv [Preprint]. 2024 Jul 13:2024.07.13.603267. doi: 10.1101/2024.07.13.603267. PubMed 39026881.
Backbone
  Vector backbone: pDONR221
  Vector type: Gateway subcloning
Growth in bacteria
  Bacterial resistance: Kanamycin, 50 μg/mL
  Growth temperature: 37°C
  Growth strain: NEB Stable
  Copy number: High Copy
Gene/Insert
  Gene/Insert name: mBaoJin
  Species: Synthetic
  Cloning method: Gateway Cloning
Terms and licenses: Academic/Nonprofit Terms; Industry Terms: Not Available to Industry
Depositor comments: Please visit https://doi.org/10.1101/2024.07.13.603267 for bioRxiv preprint.
How to cite: pME-H2B-mBaoJin-WPRE (JDW 1383) was a gift from Joshua Wythe (Addgene plasmid # 242549 ; http://n2t.net/addgene:242549 ; RRID:Addgene_242549)
